Addgene plasmid #231373: pcDNA3.3_3xFLAG_SUMO_Eu1_HsAGO2(H56A)
Purpose: Express mutant human AGO2 with N-terminal 3xFLAG-SUMO_Eu1 tag in mammalian cells
Depositing lab: David Bartel. Depositing organization: Whitehead Institute for Biomedical Research. Publication: The structural basis for RNA slicing by human Argonaute2. Mohamed AA, Wang PY, Bartel DP, Vos SM. Cell Rep. 2025 Jan 28;44(1):115166. doi: 10.1016/j.celrep.2024.115166. Epub 2024 Dec 31. PubMed 39932188.
Backbone
  Vector backbone: pcDNA3.3
  Backbone size w/o insert (bp): 5413
  Vector type: Mammalian Expression
  Selectable markers: Neomycin (select with G418)
Growth in bacteria
  Bacterial resistance: Ampicillin, 100 μg/mL
  Growth temperature: 37°C
  Growth strain: DH5alpha
  Copy number: High Copy
Gene/Insert
  Gene/Insert name: Human Argonaute2 (alt name: AGO2)
  Species: H. sapiens (human), Synthetic
  Insert size (bp): 2958
  Mutation: H56A
  Entrez Gene: AGO2 (a.k.a. CASC7, EIF2C2, LESKRES, LINC00980, PPD, Q10)
  Promoter: CMV
  Tag / fusion protein: 3xFLAG-SUMO_Eu1 (N terminal on insert)
  Cloning method: Other
  Sequencing primers: 5′ CMV Forward; 3′ TK-pA-R
Terms and licenses: Academic/Nonprofit Terms; Industry Terms: Not Available to Industry
Depositor comments: With engineered orthogonal SUMO_Eu1 (Vera Rodriguez et al., JCB 2019) in N-terminal tag. Please visit https://doi.org/10.1101/2024.08.19.608718 for bioRxiv preprint.
How to cite: pcDNA3.3_3xFLAG_SUMO_Eu1_HsAGO2(H56A) was a gift from David Bartel (Addgene plasmid # 231373 ; http://n2t.net/addgene:231373 ; RRID:Addgene_231373)
