[The description below was written by a language model from this plasmid's Addgene catalogue record and pLannotate feature annotations shown in this document.]
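Description:
pcDNA3.3_3xFLAG_SUMO_Eu1_HsAGO2(H56A) is a mammalian expression plasmid of about 8.4 kb built on the pcDNA3.3 backbone, designed to produce a point-mutant form of human Argonaute2 in cultured mammalian cells. It is maintained in E. coli as a high-copy plasmid through a ColE1/pUC-type origin and is selected with ampicillin via the β-lactamase gene. An f1 phage origin is also present. For selection in mammalian cells, an SV40 enhancer/early promoter drives the neomycin phosphotransferase gene, terminated by an SV40 polyadenylation signal, which confers G418 resistance. The short ble, lacI, lac promoter/operator and bom annotations are partial backbone remnants rather than functional parts of the design.

The expression cassette uses the human cytomegalovirus immediate-early enhancer and promoter to drive a single open reading frame, ending at the HSV thymidine kinase polyadenylation signal. The frame begins with a 3xFLAG epitope, continues with a SUMO-like module, and then encodes human AGO2 carrying the H56A substitution. The automated annotation labels the SUMO segment as a fragment resembling rice SUMO1, but the depositor identifies it as SUMO_Eu1, an engineered orthogonal SUMO variant. Such a variant is intended to resist endogenous eukaryotic SUMO proteases while remaining cleavable by a matched engineered protease. This arrangement would allow the fusion to be captured through FLAG and AGO2 then released from the tag by specific proteolysis, although the record does not describe a purification scheme. AGO2 is the guide-RNA-binding core of RISC, and the associated publication concerns the structural basis of RNA slicing by this enzyme. The mutant presumably serves to test the contribution of His56, though the record does not state the residue's specific role.
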