Features (pLannotate 1.2.2; 20 found; start..end, strand, type, name):
     50..429     +  enhancer       CMV enhancer: human cytomegalovirus immediate early enhancer
    430..633     +  promoter       CMV promoter: human cytomegalovirus (CMV) immediate early promoter
    751..816     +  CDS            3xFLAG: three tandem FLAG® epitope tags, followed by an enterokinase cleavage site
    865..1122    +  CDS            SUMO1 (fragment): SUMO1_ORYSJ - Also known as SMT3, SUM1. Experimental evidence at protein level: Swiss-Prot protein existence level 1. Ubiquitin-like protein which can be covalently attached to target lysines as a monomer. Does not seem to be involved in protein degradation and may function as an antagonist of ubiquitin in the degradation process (By similarity). From Oryza sativa subsp. japonica (Rice).
   1129..3702    +  CDS            AGO2 (sequence partly withheld): AGO2_HUMAN - Also known as EIF2C2. Experimental evidence at protein level: Swiss-Prot protein existence level 1. Required for RNA-mediated gene silencing (RNAi) by the RNA- induced silencing complex (RISC). The 'minimal RISC' appears to include AGO2 bound to a short guide RNA such as a microRNA (miRNA) or short interfering RNA (siRNA). These guide RNAs direct RISC to complementary mRNAs that are targets for RISC-mediated gene silencing. The precise mechanism of gene silencing depends on the degree of complementarity between the miRNA or siRNA and its target. Binding of RISC to a perfectly comp
   3801..3849    +  polyA_signal   HSV TK poly(A) signal: herpes simplex virus thymidine kinase polyadenylation signal (Cole and Stacy, 1985)
   3940..3956    -  polyA_signal   bGH poly(A) signal (fragment): bovine growth hormone polyadenylation signal
   4051..4479    +  rep_origin     f1 ori (sequence partly withheld): f1 bacteriophage origin of replication; arrow indicates direction of (+) strand synthesis
   4493..4822    +  promoter       SV40 promoter: SV40 enhancer and early promoter
   4889..5680    +  CDS            neo: KKA2_KLEPN - Also known as kan, nptII. Experimental evidence at protein level: Swiss-Prot protein existence level 1. Resistance to kanamycin, neomycin, paromomycin, ribostamycin, butirosin and gentamicin B. From Klebsiella pneumoniae.
   5706..5864    +  CDS            ble (fragment): BLE_KLEPN - Experimental evidence at protein level: Swiss-Prot protein existence level 1. Binding protein with a strong affinity to the bleomycin family of antibiotics. Binds to CL990; an antimitotic-antibiotic compound. From Klebsiella pneumoniae.
   5859..5980    +  polyA_signal   SV40 poly(A) signal: SV40 polyadenylation signal
   6053..6069    -  protein_bind   lac operator: The lac repressor binds to the lac operator to inhibit transcription in E. coli. This inhibition can be relieved by adding lactose or isopropyl-β-D-thiogalactopyranoside (IPTG). lac repressor encoded by lacI
   6077..6107    -  promoter       lac promoter: promoter for the E. coli lac operon
   6122..6143    -  protein_bind   CAP binding site: CAP binding activates transcription in the presence of cAMP. E. coli catabolite activator protein
   6156..6248    -  CDS            lacI (fragment): lac repressor; lacI; The lac repressor binds to the lac operator to inhibit transcription in E. coli. This inhibition can be relieved by adding lactose or isopropyl-β-D-thiogalactopyranoside (IPTG).
   6431..7019    -  rep_origin     ori: high-copy-number ColE1/pMB1/pBR322/pUC origin of replication
   7190..8050    -  CDS            AmpR: β-lactamase; bla; confers resistance to ampicillin, carbenicillin, and related antibiotics
   8051..8155    -  promoter       AmpR promoter: bla
   8214..8266    -  misc_feature   bom (fragment): basis of mobility region from pBR322
>Addgene plasmid #231373 | pcDNA3.3_3xFLAG_SUMO_Eu1_HsAGO2(H56A) | addgene full sequence | sequence record 457978 | Addgene NGS Result
GTTAGGCGTTTTGCGCTGCTTCGCGATGTACGGGCCAGATATACGCGTTGACATTGATTATTGACTAGTT
ATTAATAGTAATCAATTACGGGGTCATTAGTTCATAGCCCATATATGGAGTTCCGCGTTACATAACTTAC
GGTAAATGGCCCGCCTGGCTGACCGCCCAACGACCCCCGCCCATTGACGTCAATAATGACGTATGTTCCC
ATAGTAACGCCAATAGGGACTTTCCATTGACGTCAATGGGTGGAGTATTTACGGTAAACTGCCCACTTGG
CAGTACATCAAGTGTATCATATGCCAAGTACGCCCCCTATTGACGTCAATGACGGTAAATGGCCCGCCTG
GCATTATGCCCAGTACATGACCTTATGGGACTTTCCTACTTGGCAGTACATCTACGTATTAGTCATCGCT
ATTACCATGGTGATGCGGTTTTGGCAGTACATCAATGGGCGTGGATAGCGGTTTGACTCACGGGGATTTC
CAAGTCTCCACCCCATTGACGTCAATGGGAGTTTGTTTTGGCACCAAAATCAACGGGACTTTCCAAAATG
TCGTAACAACTCCGCCCCATTGACGCAAATGGGCGGTAGGCGTGTACGGTGGGAGGTCTATATAAGCAGA
GCTCGTTTAGTGAACCGTCAGATCGCCTGGAGACGCCATCCACGCTGTTTTGACCTCCATAGAAGACACC
GGGACCGATCCAGCCTCCGGACTCTAGAGGATCGAACCCTTGCCACCATGGACTACAAAGACCATGACGG
TGATTATAAAGATCATGATATCGATTACAAGGATGACGATGACAAGCTTGGTGGTGCTAGCGGATCTGCT
GCGGGTGGCGAAGAAGATAAGAAACCGGCAGGTGGCGAAGGTGGCGGTGCCCATATCAACCTGAAAGTGA
AAGGTCAAGACGGCAACGAAGTCTTTTTCCGCATCAAACGTTCTACCCAGCTGAAAAAGCTGATGAACGC
ATACTGTGACCGTCAGTCTGTAGACATGAAGGCAATTGCTTTCCTCTTTAAGGGTCGTCGCCTACGTGCG
GAAAGGACCCCGGATGAACTGGAAATGGAAGATGGCGACGAAATCGACGCAATGCTGCACCAGACTGGAG
GCGGATCCTACTCGGGAGCCGGCCCCGCACTTGCACCTCCTGCGCCGCCGCCCCCCATCCAAGGATATGC
CTTCAAGCCTCCACCTAGACCCGACTTTGGGACCTCCGGGAGAACAATCAAATTACAGGCCAATTTCTTC
GAAATGGACATCCCCAAAATTGACATCTATGCTTATGAATTGGATATCAAGCCAGAGAAGTGCCCGAGGA
GAGTTAACAGGGAAATCGTGGAACACATGGTCCAGCACTTTAAAACACAGATCTTTGGGGATCGGAAGCC
CGTGTTTGACGGCAGGAAGAATCTATACACAGCCATGCCCCTTCCGATTGGGAGGGACAAGGTGGAGCTG
GAGGTCACGCTGCCAGGAGAAGGCAAGGATCGCATCTTCAAGGTGTCCATCAAGTGGGTGTCCTGCGTGA
GCTTGCAGGCGTTACACGATGCACTTTCAGGGCGGCTGCCTAGCGTCCCTTTTGAGACGATCCAGGCCCT
GGACGTGGTCATGAGGCACTTGCCATCCATGAGGTACACCCCCGTGGGCCGCTCCTTCTTCACCGCGTCC
GAAGGCTGCTCTAACCCTCTTGGCGGGGGCCGAGAAGTGTGGTTTGGCTTCCATCAGTCCGTCCGGCCTT
CTCTCTGGAAAATGATGCTGAATATTGATGTGTCAGCAACAGCGTTTTACAAGGCACAGCCAGTAATCGA
GTTTGTTTGTGAAGTTTTGGATTTTAAAAGTATTGAAGAACAACAAAAACCTCTGACAGATTCCCAAAGG
GTAAAGTTTACCAAAGAAATTAAAGGTCTAAAGGTGGAGATAACGCACTGTGGGCAGATGAAGAGGAAGT
ACCGCGTCTGCAATGTGACCCGGCGGCCCGCCAGTCACCAAACATTCCCGCTGCAGCAGGAGAGCGGGCA
GACGGTGGAGTGCACGGTGGCCCAGTATTTCAAGGACAGGCACAAGCTTGTTCTGCGCTACCCCCACCTC
CCATGTTTACAAGTCGGACAGGAGCAGAAACACACCTACCTTCCCCTGGAGGTCTGTAACATTGTGGCAG
GACAAAGATGTATTAAAAAATTAACGGACAATCAGACCTCAACCATGATCAGAGCAACTGCTAGGTCGGC
GCCCGATCGGCAAGAAGAGATTAGCAAATTGATGCGAAGTGCAAGTTTCAACACAGATCCATACGTCCGT
GAATTTGGAATCATGGTCAAAGATGAGATGACAGACGTGACTGGGCGGGTGCTGCAGCCGCCCTCCATCC
TCTACGGGGGCAGGAATAAAGCTATTGCGACCCCTGTCCAGGGCGTCTGGGACATGCGGAAC
[405 nt withheld, positions 2443-2847]
AACAACATCCTGCTGCCCCAGGGCAGGCCGCCGGTGTTCCAGCAGCCCGTCATCTTTCTGGGAGCAGACG
TCACTCACCCCCCCGCCGGGGATGGGAAGAAGCCCTCCATTGCCGCCGTGGTGGGCAGCATGGACGCCCA
CCCCAATCGCTACTGCGCCACCGTGCGCGTGCAGCAGCACCGGCAGGAGATCATACAAGACCTGGCCGCC
ATGGTCCGCGAGCTCCTCATCCAGTTCTACAAGTCCACGCGCTTCAAGCCCACCCGCATCATCTTCTACC
GCGACGGTGTCTCTGAAGGCCAGTTCCAGCAGGTTCTCCACCACGAGTTGCTGGCCATCCGTGAGGCCTG
TATCAAGCTAGAAAAAGACTACCAGCCCGGGATCACCTTCATCGTGGTGCAGAAGAGGCACCACACCCGG
CTCTTCTGCACTGACAAGAACGAGCGGGTTGGGAAAAGTGGAAACATTCCAGCAGGCACGACTGTGGACA
CGAAAATCACCCACCCCACCGAGTTCGACTTCTACCTGTGTAGTCACGCTGGCATCCAGGGGACAAGCAG
GCCTTCGCACTATCACGTCCTCTGGGACGACAATCGTTTCTCCTCTGATGAGCTGCAGATCCTAACCTAC
CAGCTGTGTCACACCTACGTGCGCTGCACACGCTCCGTGTCCATCCCAGCGCCAGCATACTACGCTCACC
TGGTGGCCTTCCGGGCCAGGTACCACCTGGTGGATAAGGAACATGACAGTGCTGAAGGAAGCCATACCTC
TGGGCAGAGTAACGGGCGAGACCACCAAGCACTGGCCAAGGCGGTCCAGGTTCACCAAGACACTCTGCGC
ACCATGTACTTTGCTTGAAAGGGTTCGATCCCTACCGGTTAGTAATGAGTTTAAACGGGGGAGGCTAACT
GAAACACGGAAGGAGACAATACCGGAAGGAACCCGCGCTATGACGGCAATAAAAAGACAGAATAAAACGC
ACGGGTGTTGGGTCGTTTGTTCATAAACGCGGGGTTCGGTCCCAGGGCTGGCACTCTGTCGATACCCCAC
CGAGACCCCATTGGGGCCAATACGCCCGCGTTTCTTCCTTTTCCCCACCCCACCCCCCAAGTTCGGGTGA
AGGCCCAGGGCTCGCAGCCAACGTCGGGGCGGCAGGCCCTGCCATAGCAGATCTGCGCAGCTGGGGCTCT
AGGGGGTATCCCC
[124 nt withheld, positions 4051-4174]
C
[91 nt withheld, positions 4176-4266]
A
[49 nt withheld, positions 4268-4316]
CCTTTGACGTTGGAGTCCACGTTCTTT
[37 nt withheld, positions 4344-4380]
ACCCTATCTCGGTCTATTCTTTTGATTTATAAGGGATTTTGCCGATTTCGGCCTATTGGTTAAAAAATGA
GCTGATTTAACAAAAATTTAACGCGAATTAATTCTGTGGAATGTGTGTCAGTTAGGGTGTGGAAAGTCCC
CAGGCTCCCCAGCAGGCAGAAGTATGCAAAGCATGCATCTCAATTAGTCAGCAACCAGGTGTGGAAAGTC
CCCAGGCTCCCCAGCAGGCAGAAGTATGCAAAGCATGCATCTCAATTAGTCAGCAACCATAGTCCCGCCC
CTAACTCCGCCCATCCCGCCCCTAACTCCGCCCAGTTCCGCCCATTCTCCGCCCCATGGCTGACTAATTT
TTTTTATTTATGCAGAGGCCGAGGCCGCCTCTGCCTCTGAGCTATTCCAGAAGTAGTGAGGAGGCTTTTT
TGGAGGCCTAGGCTTTTGCAAAAAGCTCCCGGGAGCTTGTATATCCATTTTCGGATCTGATCAAGAGACA
GGATGAGGATCGTTTCGCATGATTGAACAAGATGGATTGCACGCAGGTTCTCCGGCCGCTTGGGTGGAGA
GGCTATTCGGCTATGACTGGGCACAACAGACAATCGGCTGCTCTGATGCCGCCGTGTTCCGGCTGTCAGC
GCAGGGGCGCCCGGTTCTTTTTGTCAAGACCGACCTGTCCGGTGCCCTGAATGAACTGCAGGACGAGGCA
GCGCGGCTATCGTGGCTGGCCACGACGGGCGTTCCTTGCGCAGCTGTGCTCGACGTTGTCACTGAAGCGG
GAAGGGACTGGCTGCTATTGGGCGAAGTGCCGGGGCAGGATCTCCTGTCATCTCACCTTGCTCCTGCCGA
GAAAGTATCCATCATGGCTGATGCAATGCGGCGGCTGCATACGCTTGATCCGGCTACCTGCCCATTCGAC
CACCAAGCGAAACATCGCATCGAGCGAGCACGTACTCGGATGGAAGCCGGTCTTGTCGATCAGGATGATC
TGGACGAAGAGCATCAGGGGCTCGCGCCAGCCGAACTGTTCGCCAGGCTCAAGGCGCGCATGCCCGACGG
CGAGGATCTCGTCGTGACCCATGGCGATGCCTGCTTGCCGAATATCATGGTGGAAAATGGCCGCTTTTCT
GGATTCATCGACTGTGGCCGGCTGGGTGTGGCGGACCGCTATCAGGACATAGCGTTGGCTACCCGTGATA
TTGCTGAAGAGCTTGGCGGCGAATGGGCTGACCGCTTCCTCGTGCTTTACGGTATCGCCGCTCCCGATTC
GCAGCGCATCGCCTTCTATCGCCTTCTTGACGAGTTCTTCTGAGCGGGACTCTGGGGTTCGCGAAATGAC
CGACCAAGCGACGCCCAACCTGCCATCACGAGATTTCGATTCCACCGCCGCCTTCTATGAAAGGTTGGGC
TTCGGAATCGTTTTCCGGGACGCCGGCTGGATGATCCTCCAGCGCGGGGATCTCATGCTGGAGTTCTTCG
CCCACCCCAACTTGTTTATTGCAGCTTATAATGGTTACAAATAAAGCAATAGCATCACAAATTTCACAAA
TAAAGCATTTTTTTCACTGCATTCTAGTTGTGGTTTGTCCAAACTCATCAATGTATCTTATCATGTCTGT
ATACCGTCGACCTCTAGCTAGAGCTTGGCGTAATCATGGTCATAGCTGTTTCCTGTGTGAAATTGTTATC
CGCTCACAATTCCACACAACATACGAGCCGGAAGCATAAAGTGTAAAGCCTGGGGTGCCTAATGAGTGAG
CTAACTCACATTAATTGCGTTGCGCTCACTGCCCGCTTTCCAGTCGGGAAACCTGTCGTGCCAGCTGCAT
TAATGAATCGGCCAACGCGCGGGGAGAGGCGGTTTGCGTATTGGGCGCTCTTCCGCTTCCTCGCTCACTG
ACTCGCTGCGCTCGGTCGTTCGGCTGCGGCGAGCGGTATCAGCTCACTCAAAGGCGGTAATACGGTTATC
CACAGAATCAGGGGATAACGCAGGAAAGAACATGTGAGCAAAAGGCCAGCAAAAGGCCAGGAACCGTAAA
AAGGCCGCGTTGCTGGCGTTTTTCCATAGGCTCCGCCCCCCTGACGAGCATCACAAAAATCGACGCTCAA
GTCAGAGGTGGCGAAACCCGACAGGACTATAAAGATACCAGGCGTTTCCCCCTGGAAGCTCCCTCGTGCG
CTCTCCTGTTCCGACCCTGCCGCTTACCGGATACCTGTCCGCCTTTCTCCCTTCGGGAAGCGTGGCGCTT
TCTCATAGCTCACGCTGTAGGTATCTCAGTTCGGTGTAGGTCGTTCGCTCCAAGCTGGGCTGTGTGCACG
AACCCCCCGTTCAGCCCGACCGCTGCGCCTTATCCGGTAACTATCGTCTTGAGTCCAACCCGGTAAGACA
CGACTTATCGCCACTGGCAGCAGCCACTGGTAACAGGATTAGCAGAGCGAGGTATGTAGGCGGTGCTACA
GAGTTCTTGAAGTGGTGGCCTAACTACGGCTACACTAGAAGAACAGTATTTGGTATCTGCGCTCTGCTGA
AGCCAGTTACCTTCGGAAAAAGAGTTGGTAGCTCTTGATCCGGCAAACAAACCACCGCTGGTAGCGGTGG
TTTTTTTGTTTGCAAGCAGCAGATTACGCGCAGAAAAAAAGGATCTCAAGAAGATCCTTTGATCTTTTCT
ACGGGGTCTGACGCTCAGTGGAACGAAAACTCACGTTAAGGGATTTTGGTCATGAGATTATCAAAAAGGA
TCTTCACCTAGATCCTTTTAAATTAAAAATGAAGTTTTAAATCAATCTAAAGTATATATGAGTAAACTTG
GTCTGACAGTTACCAATGCTTAATCAGTGAGGCACCTATCTCAGCGATCTGTCTATTTCGTTCATCCATA
GTTGCCTGACTCCCCGTCGTGTAGATAACTACGATACGGGAGGGCTTACCATCTGGCCCCAGTGCTGCAA
TGATACCGCGAGACCCACGCTCACCGGCTCCAGATTTATCAGCAATAAACCAGCCAGCCGGAAGGGCCGA
GCGCAGAAGTGGTCCTGCAACTTTATCCGCCTCCATCCAGTCTATTAATTGTTGCCGGGAAGCTAGAGTA
AGTAGTTCGCCAGTTAATAGTTTGCGCAACGTTGTTGCCATTGCTACAGGCATCGTGGTGTCACGCTCGT
CGTTTGGTATGGCTTCATTCAGCTCCGGTTCCCAACGATCAAGGCGAGTTACATGATCCCCCATGTTGTG
CAAAAAAGCGGTTAGCTCCTTCGGTCCTCCGATCGTTGTCAGAAGTAAGTTGGCCGCAGTGTTATCACTC
ATGGTTATGGCAGCACTGCATAATTCTCTTACTGTCATGCCATCCGTAAGATGCTTTTCTGTGACTGGTG
AGTACTCAACCAAGTCATTCTGAGAATAGTGTATGCGGCGACCGAGTTGCTCTTGCCCGGCGTCAATACG
GGATAATACCGCGCCACATAGCAGAACTTTAAAAGTGCTCATCATTGGAAAACGTTCTTCGGGGCGAAAA
CTCTCAAGGATCTTACCGCTGTTGAGATCCAGTTCGATGTAACCCACTCGTGCACCCAACTGATCTTCAG
CATCTTTTACTTTCACCAGCGTTTCTGGGTGAGCAAAAACAGGAAGGCAAAATGCCGCAAAAAAGGGAAT
AAGGGCGACACGGAAATGTTGAATACTCATACTCTTCCTTTTTCAATATTATTGAAGCATTTATCAGGGT
TATTGTCTCATGAGCGGATACATATTTGAATGTATTTAGAAAAATAAACAAATAGGGGTTCCGCGCACAT
TTCCCCGAAAAGTGCCACCTGACGTCGACGGATCGGGAGATCTCCCGATCCCCTATGGTGCACTCTCAGT
ACAATCTGCTCTGATGCCGCATAGTTAAGCCAGTATCTGCTCCCTGCTTGTGTGTTGGAGGTCGCTGAGT
AGTGCGCGAGCAAAATTTAAGCTACAACAAGGCAAGGCTTGACCGACAATTGCATGAAGAATCTGCTTAG
G
